Addgene plasmid #12366: pBD-0045
Depositing lab: Axel Brunger. Depositing organization: Stanford University. Publication: Central pore residues mediate the p97/VCP activity required for ERAD. DeLaBarre B, Christianson JC, Kopito RR, Brunger AT. Mol Cell. 2006 May 19. 22(4):451-62. 10.1016/j.molcel.2006.03.036 PubMed 16713576.
Backbone
  Vector backbone: pET-28a
  Backbone size w/o insert (bp): 5400
  Vector type: Bacterial Expression
Growth in bacteria
  Bacterial resistance: Kanamycin, 50 μg/mL
  Growth temperature: 37°C
  Growth strain: DH5alpha
  Copy number: High Copy
Gene/Insert
  Gene/Insert name: VCP R599A (alt name: p97)
  Species: M. musculus (mouse)
  Insert size (bp): 2400
  Mutation: R599A
  Entrez Gene: Vcp
  Tag / fusion protein: His6 (N terminal on backbone)
  Cloning method: Restriction Enzyme; 5′ cloning site NdeI (unknown if destroyed); 3′ cloning site BamH1 (unknown if destroyed)
  Sequencing primers: 5′ T7
Resource information
  A portion of this plasmid was derived from a plasmid made by: Graham Warren at Yale, circa 2000
Terms and licenses: Academic/Nonprofit Terms; Industry Terms: Not Available to Industry
How to cite: pBD-0045 was a gift from Axel Brunger (Addgene plasmid # 12366 ; http://n2t.net/addgene:12366 ; RRID:Addgene_12366)
