[The description below was written by a language model from this plasmid's Addgene catalogue record.]
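Description:
pBD-0045 is a bacterial expression plasmid built on the pET-28a backbone (about 5.4 kb) carrying a roughly 2.4 kb insert encoding mouse VCP, also known as p97, with an R599A point mutation. The coding sequence was placed between the NdeI and BamHI sites of the polylinker, which puts it in frame with the backbone-encoded N-terminal His6 tag, so the protein is produced as a His-tagged fusion suitable for metal-affinity purification. The plasmid is selected with kanamycin and is recorded as high copy, with a standard cloning strain used for propagation. No feature table accompanies the record, so the promoter is not explicitly listed. However, pET-28a vectors normally drive expression from a T7 promoter under lac operator control, which requires a host supplying T7 RNA polymerase, and the listing of a T7 sequencing primer at the 5′ end is consistent with this arrangement.

VCP/p97 is a hexameric AAA+ ATPase involved in extracting ubiquitinated substrates from the endoplasmic reticulum for proteasomal degradation. The associated publication concerns central pore residues that mediate the p97 activity required for ER-associated degradation, which suggests the alanine substitution at arginine 599 was made to test that residue's contribution, although the record itself does not describe the mutant's phenotype. The construct is therefore best suited to producing recombinant mutant p97 in E. coli for biochemical, structural or ATPase studies alongside wild-type protein. The record also notes that part of the plasmid derives from an earlier construct made in another laboratory.
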