>Addgene plasmid #12366 | pBD-0045 | addgene partial sequence | sequence record 39656 | mVCP-F 5'-CATCAGCACTTCGGGAAACT-3'
AGATATTGGAGGCCTGGAGGATGTCAAACGTGAGCTTCAGGAGTTGGTTCAGTACCCCGTGGAACATCCA
GACAAATTCCTCAAATTTGGCATGACTCCCTCCAAAGGTGTTCTTTTCTATGGACCTCCTGGCTGTGGGA
AAACCTTACTGGCTAAAGCCATTGCTAATGAATGCCAGGCCAACTTCATCTCCATCAAGGGTCCTGAGCT
GCTTACCATGTGGTTTGGGGAATCTGAGGCCAATGTCCGGGAAATTTTTGACAAGGCACGGCAAGCTGCC
CCCTGTGTACTCTTCTTTGATGAGTTAGATTCAATTGCCAAGGCTCGTGGTGGTAATATTGGAGATGGTG
GTGGAGCTGCTGACGCAGTCATCAATCAGATCTTGACAGAAATGGATGGCATGTCTACAAAAAAGAATGT
GTTTATCATTGGAGCTACCAACAGGCCTGACATCATTGATCCTGCTATCCTAAGACCTGGCCGTCTAGAT
CAGCTCATTTATATCCCACTTCCTGATGAGAAGTCCCGTGTTGCCATCCTAAAAGCCAATCTGCGAAAGT
CCCCAGTTGCCAAGGATGTGGATTTGGAGTTCCTGG
